>Addgene plasmid #137764 | GFP-DDK | depositor full sequence | sequence record 265998 | Full Sequence
TTCGAGCTCGCCCGACATTGATTATTGACTAGTTATTAATAGTAATCAATTACGGGGTCATTAGTTCATA
GCCCATATATGGAGTTCCGCGTTACATAACTTACGGTAAATGGCCCGCCTGGCTGACCGCCCAACGACCC
CCGCCCATTGACGTCAATAATGACGTATGTTCCCATAGTAACGCCAATAGGGACTTTCCATTGACGTCAA
TGGGTGGAGTATTTACGGTAAACTGCCCACTTGGCAGTACATCAAGTGTATCATATGCCAAGTACGCCCC
CTATTGACGTCAATGACGGTAAATGGCCCGCCTGGCATTATGCCCAGTACATGACCTTATGGGACTTTCC
TACTTGGCAGTACATCTACGTATTAGTCATCGCTATTACCATGGTGATGCGGTTTTGGCAGTACATCAAT
GGGCGTGGATAGCGGTTTGACTCACGGGGATTTCCAAGTCTCCACCCCATTGACGTCAATGGGAGTTTGT
TTTGGCACCAAAATCAACGGGACTTTCCAAAATGTCGTAACAACTCCGCCCCATTGACGCAAATGGGCGG
TAGGCGTGTACGGTGGGAGGTCTATATAAGCAGAGCTCGTTTAGTGAACCGTCAGATCGCCTGGAGACGC
CATCCACGCTGTTTTGACCTCCATAGAAGACACCGGGACCGATCCAGCCTCCGCGGCCGGGAACGGTGCA
TTGGAACGCGGATTCCCCGTGCCAAGAGTGACGTAAGTACCGCCTATAGAGTCTATAGGCCCACCCCCTT
GGCTTCGTTAGAACGCGGCTACAATTAATACATAACCTTATGTATCATACACATACGATTTAGGTGACAC
TATAGAATAACATCCACTTTGCCTTTCTCTCCACAGGTGTCCACTTCCCAGGTCCAACTGTACCTCGCGA
GCCAGCCATGGTGAGCAAGGGCGAGGAGCTGTTCACCGGGGTGGTGCCCATCCTGGTCGAGCTGGACGGC
GACGTAAACGGCCACAAGTTCAGCGTGTCCGGCGAGGGCGAGGGCGATGCCACCTACGGCAAGCTGACCC
TGAAGTTCATCTGCACCACCGGCAAGCTGCCCGTGCCCTGGCCCACCCTCGTGACCACCCTGACCTACGG
CGTGCAGTGCTTCAGCCGCTACCCCGACCACATGAAGCAGCACGACTTCTTCAAGTCCGCCATGCCCGAA
GGCTACGTCCAGGAGCGCACCATCTTCTTCAAGGACGACGGCAACTACAAGACCCGCGCCGAGGTGAAGT
TCGAGGGCGACACCCTGGTGAACCGCATCGAGCTGAAGGGCATCGACTTCAAGGAGGACGGCAACATCCT
GGGGCACAAGCTGGAGTACAACTACAACAGCCACAACGTCTATATCATGGCCGACAAGCAGAAGAACGGC
ATCAAGGTGAACTTCAAGATCCGCCACAACATCGAGGACGGCAGCGTGCAGCTCGCCGACCACTACCAGC
AGAACACCCCCATCGGCGACGGCCCCGTGCTGCTGCCCGACAACCACTACCTGAGCACCCAGTCCGCCCT
GAGCAAAGACCCCAACGAGAAGCGCGATCACATGGTCCTGCTGGAGTTCGTGACCGCCGCCGGGATCACT
CTCGGCATGGACGAGCTGTACAAGGGCGGCCGCATGGACTACAAGGACGACGATGACAAGTCATCTAGAA
TGGAGCAGAAGCTGATCTCCGAGGAGGACCTGTGAAAGCTTGGCCGCCATGGCCCAACTTGTTTATTGCA
GCTTATAATGGTTACAAATAAAGCAATAGCATCACAAATTTCACAAATAAAGCATTTTTTTCACTGCATT
CTAGTTGTGGTTTGTCCAAACTCATCAATGTATCTTATCATGTCTGGATCGGGAATTAATTCGGCGCAGC
ACCATGGCCTGAAATAACCTCTGAAAGAGGAACTTGGTTAGGTACCTTCTGAGGCGGAAAGAACCAGCTG
TGGAATGTGTGTCAGTTAGGGTGTGGAAAGTCCCCAGGCTCCCCAGCAGGCAGAAGTATGCAAAGCATGC
ATCTCAATTAGTCAGCAACCAGGTGTGGAAAGTCCCCAGGCTCCCCAGCAGGCAGAAGTATGCAAAGCAT
GCATCTCAATTAGTCAGCAACCATAGTCCCGCCCCTAACTCCGCCCATCCCGCCCCTAACTCCGCCCAGT
TCCGCCCATTCTCCGCCCCATGGCTGACTAATTTTTTTTATTTATGCAGAGGCCGAGGCCGCCTCGGCCT
CTGAGCTATTCCAGAAGTAGTGAGGAGGCTTTTTTGGAGGCCTAGGCTTTTGCAAAAAGCTGTTAACAGC
TTGGCACTGGCCGTCGTTTTACAACGTCGTGACTGGGAAAACCCTGGCGTTACCCAACTTAATCGCCTTG
CAGCACATCCCCCTTTCGCCAGCTGGCGTAATAGCGAAGAGGCCCGCACCGATCGCCCTTCCCAACAGTT
GCGCAGCCTGAATGGCGAATGGCGCCTGATGCGGTATTTTCTCCTTACGCATCTGTGCGGTATTTCACAC
CGCATA
[142 nt withheld, positions 2527-2668]
C
[141 nt withheld, positions 2670-2810]
CCTTTGACGTTGGAGTCCACGTTCTTT
[37 nt withheld, positions 2838-2874]
ACCCTATCTCGGGCTATTCTTTTGATTTATAAGGGATTTTGCCGATTTCGGCCTATTGGTTAAAAAATGA
GCTGATTTAACAAAAATTTAACGCGAATTTTAACAAAATATTAACGTTTACAATTTTATGGTGCACTCTC
AGTACAATCTGCTCTGATGCCGCATAGTTAAGCCAGCCCCGACACCCGCCAACACCCGCTGACGCGCCCT
GACGGGCTTGTCTGCTCCCGGCATCCGCTTACAGACAAGCTGTGACCGTCTCCGGGAGCTGCATGTGTCA
GAGGTTTTCACCGTCATCACCGAAACGCGCGAGACGAAAGGGCCTCGTGATACGCCTATTTTTATAGGTT
AATGTCATGATAATAATGGTTTCTTAGACGTCAGGTGGCACTTTTCGGGGAAATGTGCGCGGAACCCCTA
TTTGTTTATTTTTCTAAATACATTCAAATATGTATCCGCTCATGAGACAATAACCCTGATAAATGCTTCA
ATAATATTGAAAAAGGAAGAGTATGAGTATTCAACATTTCCGTGTCGCCCTTATTCCCTTTTTTGCGGCA
TTTTGCCTTCCTGTTTTTGCTCACCCAGAAACGCTGGTGAAAGTAAAAGATGCTGAAGATCAGTTGGGTG
CACGAGTGGGTTACATCGAACTGGATCTCAACAGCGGTAAGATCCTTGAGAGTTTTCGCCCCGAAGAACG
TTTTCCAATGATGAGCACTTTTAAAGTTCTGCTATGTGGCGCGGTATTATCCCGTATTGACGCCGGGCAA
GAGCAACTCGGTCGCCGCATACACTATTCTCAGAATGACTTGGTTGAGTACTCACCAGTCACAGAAAAGC
ATCTTACGGATGGCATGACAGTAAGAGAATTATGCAGTGCTGCCATAACCATGAGTGATAACACTGCGGC
CAACTTACTTCTGACAACGATCGGAGGACCGAAGGAGCTAACCGCTTTTTTGCACAACATGGGGGATCAT
GTAACTCGCCTTGATCGTTGGGAACCGGAGCTGAATGAAGCCATACCAAACGACGAGCGTGACACCACGA
TGCCTGTAGCAATGGCAACAACGTTGCGCAAACTATTAACTGGCGAACTACTTACTCTAGCTTCCCGGCA
ACAATTAATAGACTGGATGGAGGCGGATAAAGTTGCAGGACCACTTCTGCGCTCGGCCCTTCCGGCTGGC
TGGTTTATTGCTGATAAATCTGGAGCCGGTGAGCGTGGGTCTCGCGGTATCATTGCAGCACTGGGGCCAG
ATGGTAAGCCCTCCCGTATCGTAGTTATCTACACGACGGGGAGTCAGGCAACTATGGATGAACGAAATAG
ACAGATCGCTGAGATAGGTGCCTCACTGATTAAGCATTGGTAACTGTCAGACCAAGTTTACTCATATATA
CTTTAGATTGATTTAAAACTTCATTTTTAATTTAAAAGGATCTAGGTGAAGATCCTTTTTGATAATCTCA
TGACCAAAATCCCTTAACGTGAGTTTTCGTTCCACTGAGCGTCAGACCCCGTAGAAAAGATCAAAGGATC
TTCTTGAGATCCTTTTTTTCTGCGCGTAATCTGCTGCTTGCAAACAAAAAAACCACCGCTACCAGCGGTG
GTTTGTTTGCCGGATCAAGAGCTACCAACTCTTTTTCCGAAGGTAACTGGCTTCAGCAGAGCGCAGATAC
CAAATACTGTTCTTCTAGTGTAGCCGTAGTTAGGCCACCACTTCAAGAACTCTGTAGCACCGCCTACATA
CCTCGCTCTGCTAATCCTGTTACCAGTGGCTGCTGCCAGTGGCGATAAGTCGTGTCTTACCGGGTTGGAC
TCAAGACGATAGTTACCGGATAAGGCGCAGCGGTCGGGCTGAACGGGGGGTTCGTGCACACAGCCCAGCT
TGGAGCGAACGACCTACACCGAACTGAGATACCTACAGCGTGAGCTATGAGAAAGCGCCACGCTTCCCGA
AGGGAGAAAGGCGGACAGGTATCCGGTAAGCGGCAGGGTCGGAACAGGAGAGCGCACGAGGGAGCTTCCA
GGGGGAAACGCCTGGTATCTTTATAGTCCTGTCGGGTTTCGCCACCTCTGACTTGAGCGTCGATTTTTGT
GATGCTCGTCAGGGGGGCGGAGCCTATGGAAAAACGCCAGCAACGCGGCCTTTTTACGGTTCCTGGCCTT
TTGCTGGCCTTTTGCTCACATGTTCTTTCCTGCGTTATCCCCTGATTCTGTGGATAACCGTATTACCGCC
TTTGAGTGAGCTGATACCGCTCGCCGCAGCCGAACGACCGAGCGCAGCGAGTCAGTGAGCGAGGAAGCGG
AAGAGCGCCCAATACGCAAACCGCCTCTCCCCGCGCGTTGGCCGATTCATTAATGCAGCTGGCACGACAG
GTTTCCCGACTGGAAAGCGGGCAGTGAGCGCAACGCAATTAATGTGAGTTAGCTCACTCATTAGGCACCC
CAGGCTTTACACTTTATGCTTCCGGCTCGTATGTTGTGTGGAATTGTGAGCGGATAACAATTTCACACAG
GAAACAGCTATGACATGATTACGAATTAA
Features (pLannotate 1.2.2; 21 found; start..end, strand, type, name):
     14..393     +  enhancer       CMV enhancer: human cytomegalovirus immediate early enhancer
    394..597     +  promoter       CMV promoter: human cytomegalovirus (CMV) immediate early promoter
    733..776     +  intron         CMV intron (fragment): modified intron A from human cytomegalovirus
    828..846     +  promoter       SP6 promoter: promoter for bacteriophage SP6 RNA polymerase
    850..885     +  CDS            IgH signal sequence (fragment): signal sequence from the mouse immunoglobulin heavy chain variable region
    918..1634    +  CDS            EGFP: EGFP is a basic (constitutively fluorescent) green fluorescent protein published in 1996, derived from Aequorea victoria. It is reported to be a rapidly-maturing weak dimer with moderate acid sensitivity.
   1650..1670    +  CDS            FLAG (fragment): FLAG® epitope tag, followed by an enterokinase cleavage site
   1736..1870    +  polyA_signal   SV40 poly(A) signal: SV40 polyadenylation signal
   1939..2296    +  promoter       SV40 promoter: SV40 enhancer and early promoter
   2315..2469    +  CDS            lacZα (fragment): LacZα fragment of β-galactosidase; lacZ fragment
   2475..2526    -  misc_feature   bom (fragment): basis of mobility region from pBR322
   2545..2925    +  rep_origin     M13 ori (sequence partly withheld): M13 bacteriophage origin of replication; arrow indicates direction of (+) strand synthesis
   3001..3050    -  misc_feature   bom (fragment): basis of mobility region from pBR322
   3152..3187    -  CDS            rop (fragment): Rop protein, which maintains plasmids at low copy number; rop
   3282..3386    +  promoter       AmpR promoter: bla
   3387..4247    +  CDS            AmpR: β-lactamase; bla; confers resistance to ampicillin, carbenicillin, and related antibiotics
   4418..5006    +  rep_origin     ori: high-copy-number ColE1/pMB1/pBR322/pUC origin of replication
   5189..5281    +  CDS            lacI (fragment): lac repressor; lacI; The lac repressor binds to the lac operator to inhibit transcription in E. coli. This inhibition can be relieved by adding lactose or isopropyl-β-D-thiogalactopyranoside (IPTG).
   5294..5315    +  protein_bind   CAP binding site: CAP binding activates transcription in the presence of cAMP. E. coli catabolite activator protein
   5330..5360    +  promoter       lac promoter: promoter for the E. coli lac operon
   5368..5384    +  protein_bind   lac operator: The lac repressor binds to the lac operator to inhibit transcription in E. coli. This inhibition can be relieved by adding lactose or isopropyl-β-D-thiogalactopyranoside (IPTG). lac repressor encoded by lacI
