>Addgene plasmid #137764 | GFP-DDK | addgene full sequence | sequence record 273223 | Addgene NGS Result
TTCGAGCTCGCCCGACATTGATTATTGACTAGTTATTAATAGTAATCAATTACGGGGTCATTAGTTCATA
GCCCATATATGGAGTTCCGCGTTACATAACTTACGGTAAATGGCCCGCCTGGCTGACCGCCCAACGACCC
CCGCCCATTGACGTCAATAATGACGTATGTTCCCATAGTAACGCCAATAGGGACTTTCCATTGACGTCAA
TGGGTGGAGTATTTACGGTAAACTGCCCACTTGGCAGTACATCAAGTGTATCATATGCCAAGTACGCCCC
CTATTGACGTCAATGACGGTAAATGGCCCGCCTGGCATTATGCCCAGTACATGACCTTATGGGACTTTCC
TACTTGGCAGTACATCTACGTATTAGTCATCGCTATTACCATGGTGATGCGGTTTTGGCAGTACATCAAT
GGGCGTGGATAGCGGTTTGACTCACGGGGATTTCCAAGTCTCCACCCCATTGACGTCAATGGGAGTTTGT
TTTGGCACCAAAATCAACGGGACTTTCCAAAATGTCGTAACAACTCCGCCCCATTGACGCAAATGGGCGG
TAGGCGTGTACGGTGGGAGGTCTATATAAGCAGAGCTCGTTTAGTGAACCGTCAGATCGCCTGGAGACGC
CATCCACGCTGTTTTGACCTCCATAGAAGACACCGGGACCGATCCAGCCTCCGCGGCCGGGAACGGTGCA
TTGGAACGCGGATTCCCCGTGCCAAGAGTGACGTAAGTACCGCCTATAGAGTCTATAGGCCCACCCCCTT
GGCTTCGTTAGAACGCGGCTACAATTAATACATAACCTTATGTATCATACACATACGATTTAGGTGACAC
TATAGAATAACATCCACTTTGCCTTTCTCTCCACAGGTGTCCACTCCCAGGTCCAACTGCACCTCGGTTC
TATCGCGAGCCAGCCATGGTGAGCAAGGGCGAGGAGCTGTTCACCGGGGTGGTGCCCATCCTGGTCGAGC
TGGACGGCGACGTAAACGGCCACAAGTTCAGCGTGTCCGGCGAGGGCGAGGGCGATGCCACCTACGGCAA
GCTGACCCTGAAGTTCATCTGCACCACCGGCAAGCTGCCCGTGCCCTGGCCCACCCTCGTGACCACCCTG
ACCTACGGCGTGCAGTGCTTCAGCCGCTACCCCGACCACATGAAGCAGCACGACTTCTTCAAGTCCGCCA
TGCCCGAAGGCTACGTCCAGGAGCGCACCATCTTCTTCAAGGACGACGGCAACTACAAGACCCGCGCCGA
GGTGAAGTTCGAGGGCGACACCCTGGTGAACCGCATCGAGCTGAAGGGCATCGACTTCAAGGAGGACGGC
AACATCCTGGGGCACAAGCTGGAGTACAACTACAACAGCCACAACGTCTATATCATGGCCGACAAGCAGA
AGAACGGCATCAAGGTGAACTTCAAGATCCGCCACAACATCGAGGACGGCAGCGTGCAGCTCGCCGACCA
CTACCAGCAGAACACCCCCATCGGCGACGGCCCCGTGCTGCTGCCCGACAACCACTACCTGAGCACCCAG
TCCGCCCTGAGCAAAGACCCCAACGAGAAGCGCGATCACATGGTCCTGCTGGAGTTCGTGACCGCCGCCG
GGATCACTCTCGGCATGGACGAGCTGTACAAGGGCGGCCGCATGGACTACAAGGACGACGATGACAAGTC
ATCTAGAATGGAGCAGAAGCTGATCTCCGAGGAGGACCTGTGAAAGCTTGGCCGCCATGGCCCAACTTGT
TTATTGCAGCTTATAATGGTTACAAATAAAGCAATAGCATCACAAATTTCACAAATAAAGCATTTTTTTC
ACTGCATTCTAGTTGTGGTTTGTCCAAACTCATCAATGTATCTTATCATGTCTGGATCGGGAATTAATTC
GGCGCAGCACCATGGCCTGAAATAACCTCTGAAAGAGGAACTTGGTTAGGTACCTTCTGAGGCGGAAAGA
ACCAGCTGTGGAATGTGTGTCAGTTAGGGTGTGGAAAGTCCCCAGGCTCCCCAGCAGGCAGAAGTATGCA
AAGCATGCATCTCAATTAGTCAGCAACCAGGTGTGGAAAGTCCCCAGGCTCCCCAGCAGGCAGAAGTATG
CAAAGCATGCATCTCAATTAGTCAGCAACCATAGTCCCGCCCCTAACTCCGCCCATCCCGCCCCTAACTC
CGCCCAGTTCCGCCCATTCTCCGCCCCATGGCTGACTAATTTTTTTTATTTATGCAGAGGCCGAGGCCGC
CTCGGCCTCTGAGCTATTCCAGAAGTAGTGAGGAGGCTTTTTTGGAGGCCTAGGCTTTTGCAAAAAGCTG
TTAACAGCTTGGCACTGGCCGTCGTTTTACAACGTCGTGACTGGGAAAACCCTGGCGTTACCCAACTTAA
TCGCCTTGCAGCACATCCCCCTTTCGCCAGCTGGCGTAATAGCGAAGAGGCCCGCACCGATCGCCCTTCC
CAACAGTTGCGCAGCCTGAATGGCGAATGGCGCCTGATGCGGTATTTTCTCCTTACGCATCTGTGCGGTA
TTTCACACCGCATA
[142 nt withheld, positions 2535-2676]
C
[141 nt withheld, positions 2678-2818]
CCTTTGACGTTGGAGTCCACGTTCTTT
[37 nt withheld, positions 2846-2882]
ACCCTATCTCGGGCTATTCTTTTGATTTATAAGGGATTTTGCCGATTTCGGCCTATTGGTTAAAAAATGA
GCTGATTTAACAAAAATTTAACGCGAATTTTAACAAAATATTAACGTTTACAATTTTATGGTGCACTCTC
AGTACAATCTGCTCTGATGCCGCATAGTTAAGCCAGCCCCGACACCCGCCAACACCCGCTGACGCGCCCT
GACGGGCTTGTCTGCTCCCGGCATCCGCTTACAGACAAGCTGTGACCGTCTCCGGGAGCTGCATGTGTCA
GAGGTTTTCACCGTCATCACCGAAACGCGCGAGACGAAAGGGCCTCGTGATACGCCTATTTTTATAGGTT
AATGTCATGATAATAATGGTTTCTTAGACGTCAGGTGGCACTTTTCGGGGAAATGTGCGCGGAACCCCTA
TTTGTTTATTTTTCTAAATACATTCAAATATGTATCCGCTCATGAGACAATAACCCTGATAAATGCTTCA
ATAATATTGAAAAAGGAAGAGTATGAGTATTCAACATTTCCGTGTCGCCCTTATTCCCTTTTTTGCGGCA
TTTTGCCTTCCTGTTTTTGCTCACCCAGAAACGCTGGTGAAAGTAAAAGATGCTGAAGATCAGTTGGGTG
CACGAGTGGGTTACATCGAACTGGATCTCAACAGCGGTAAGATCCTTGAGAGTTTTCGCCCCGAAGAACG
TTTTCCAATGATGAGCACTTTTAAAGTTCTGCTATGTGGCGCGGTATTATCCCGTATTGACGCCGGGCAA
GAGCAACTCGGTCGCCGCATACACTATTCTCAGAATGACTTGGTTGAGTACTCACCAGTCACAGAAAAGC
ATCTTACGGATGGCATGACAGTAAGAGAATTATGCAGTGCTGCCATAACCATGAGTGATAACACTGCGGC
CAACTTACTTCTGACAACGATCGGAGGACCGAAGGAGCTAACCGCTTTTTTGCACAACATGGGGGATCAT
GTAACTCGCCTTGATCGTTGGGAACCGGAGCTGAATGAAGCCATACCAAACGACGAGCGTGACACCACGA
TGCCTGTAGCAATGGCAACAACGTTGCGCAAACTATTAACTGGCGAACTACTTACTCTAGCTTCCCGGCA
ACAATTAATAGACTGGATGGAGGCGGATAAAGTTGCAGGACCACTTCTGCGCTCGGCCCTTCCGGCTGGC
TGGTTTATTGCTGATAAATCTGGAGCCGGTGAGCGTGGGTCTCGCGGTATCATTGCAGCACTGGGGCCAG
ATGGTAAGCCCTCCCGTATCGTAGTTATCTACACGACGGGGAGTCAGGCAACTATGGATGAACGAAATAG
ACAGATCGCTGAGATAGGTGCCTCACTGATTAAGCATTGGTAACTGTCAGACCAAGTTTACTCATATATA
CTTTAGATTGATTTAAAACTTCATTTTTAATTTAAAAGGATCTAGGTGAAGATCCTTTTTGATAATCTCA
TGACCAAAATCCCTTAACGTGAGTTTTCGTTCCACTGAGCGTCAGACCCCGTAGAAAAGATCAAAGGATC
TTCTTGAGATCCTTTTTTTCTGCGCGTAATCTGCTGCTTGCAAACAAAAAAACCACCGCTACCAGCGGTG
GTTTGTTTGCCGGATCAAGAGCTACCAACTCTTTTTCCGAAGGTAACTGGCTTCAGCAGAGCGCAGATAC
CAAATACTGTTCTTCTAGTGTAGCCGTAGTTAGGCCACCACTTCAAGAACTCTGTAGCACCGCCTACATA
CCTCGCTCTGCTAATCCTGTTACCAGTGGCTGCTGCCAGTGGCGATAAGTCGTGTCTTACCGGGTTGGAC
TCAAGACGATAGTTACCGGATAAGGCGCAGCGGTCGGGCTGAACGGGGGGTTCGTGCACACAGCCCAGCT
TGGAGCGAACGACCTACACCGAACTGAGATACCTACAGCGTGAGCTATGAGAAAGCGCCACGCTTCCCGA
AGGGAGAAAGGCGGACAGGTATCCGGTAAGCGGCAGGGTCGGAACAGGAGAGCGCACGAGGGAGCTTCCA
GGGGGAAACGCCTGGTATCTTTATAGTCCTGTCGGGTTTCGCCACCTCTGACTTGAGCGTCGATTTTTGT
GATGCTCGTCAGGGGGGCGGAGCCTATGGAAAAACGCCAGCAACGCGGCCTTTTTACGGTTCCTGGCCTT
TTGCTGGCCTTTTGCTCACATGTTCTTTCCTGCGTTATCCCCTGATTCTGTGGATAACCGTATTACCGCC
TTTGAGTGAGCTGATACCGCTCGCCGCAGCCGAACGACCGAGCGCAGCGAGTCAGTGAGCGAGGAAGCGG
AAGAGCGCCCAATACGCAAACCGCCTCTCCCCGCGCGTTGGCCGATTCATTAATGCAGCTGGCACGACAG
GTTTCCCGACTGGAAAGCGGGCAGTGAGCGCAACGCAATTAATGTGAGTTAGCTCACTCATTAGGCACCC
CAGGCTTTACACTTTATGCTTCCGGCTCGTATGTTGTGTGGAATTGTGAGCGGATAACAATTTCACACAG
GAAACAGCTATGACATGATTACGAATTAA
Features (pLannotate 1.2.2; 21 found; start..end, strand, type, name):
     14..393     +  enhancer       CMV enhancer: human cytomegalovirus immediate early enhancer
    394..597     +  promoter       CMV promoter: human cytomegalovirus (CMV) immediate early promoter
    733..776     +  intron         CMV intron (fragment): modified intron A from human cytomegalovirus
    828..846     +  promoter       SP6 promoter: promoter for bacteriophage SP6 RNA polymerase
    850..887     +  CDS            IgH signal sequence (fragment): signal sequence from the mouse immunoglobulin heavy chain variable region
    926..1642    +  CDS            EGFP: EGFP is a basic (constitutively fluorescent) green fluorescent protein published in 1996, derived from Aequorea victoria. It is reported to be a rapidly-maturing weak dimer with moderate acid sensitivity.
   1658..1678    +  CDS            FLAG (fragment): FLAG® epitope tag, followed by an enterokinase cleavage site
   1744..1878    +  polyA_signal   SV40 poly(A) signal: SV40 polyadenylation signal
   1947..2304    +  promoter       SV40 promoter: SV40 enhancer and early promoter
   2323..2477    +  CDS            lacZα (fragment): LacZα fragment of β-galactosidase; lacZ fragment
   2483..2534    -  misc_feature   bom (fragment): basis of mobility region from pBR322
   2553..2933    +  rep_origin     M13 ori (sequence partly withheld): M13 bacteriophage origin of replication; arrow indicates direction of (+) strand synthesis
   3009..3058    -  misc_feature   bom (fragment): basis of mobility region from pBR322
   3160..3195    -  CDS            rop (fragment): Rop protein, which maintains plasmids at low copy number; rop
   3290..3394    +  promoter       AmpR promoter: bla
   3395..4255    +  CDS            AmpR: β-lactamase; bla; confers resistance to ampicillin, carbenicillin, and related antibiotics
   4426..5014    +  rep_origin     ori: high-copy-number ColE1/pMB1/pBR322/pUC origin of replication
   5197..5289    +  CDS            lacI (fragment): lac repressor; lacI; The lac repressor binds to the lac operator to inhibit transcription in E. coli. This inhibition can be relieved by adding lactose or isopropyl-β-D-thiogalactopyranoside (IPTG).
   5302..5323    +  protein_bind   CAP binding site: CAP binding activates transcription in the presence of cAMP. E. coli catabolite activator protein
   5338..5368    +  promoter       lac promoter: promoter for the E. coli lac operon
   5376..5392    +  protein_bind   lac operator: The lac repressor binds to the lac operator to inhibit transcription in E. coli. This inhibition can be relieved by adding lactose or isopropyl-β-D-thiogalactopyranoside (IPTG). lac repressor encoded by lacI
