[The description below was written by a language model from this plasmid's Addgene catalogue record and pLannotate feature annotations shown in this document.]
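Description:
GFP-DDK is a mammalian expression plasmid built on the pRK5 backbone that produces green fluorescent protein carrying a C-terminal DDK (FLAG) epitope tag. It is propagated in E. coli as a high-copy plasmid through a ColE1/pUC-type origin and is selected with ampicillin via the β-lactamase gene and its native promoter. An M13 phage origin is also annotated, along with remnants typical of this vector lineage: fragments of lacZα, lacI, rop and the pBR322 bom region, plus a lac promoter, operator and CAP binding site. No mammalian selection marker is annotated. An SV40 enhancer/early promoter region lies downstream of the expression cassette, but the table shows no intact coding sequence under its control.

The expression cassette is driven by the human cytomegalovirus immediate early enhancer and promoter, followed by a fragment of CMV intron A and an SP6 phage promoter, which could in principle support in vitro transcription. The annotation identifies the insert as EGFP, cloned between NotI and XbaI sites, followed shortly by a FLAG sequence (scored as a partial match to the reference tag) and terminated by the SV40 polyadenylation signal. A short fragment resembling the mouse IgH signal sequence is annotated just upstream of EGFP; the record does not indicate that it is functional. Two full sequence records are available, one from the depositor and one from repository sequencing. They differ by eight nucleotides in length, arising around that fragment, but have the same feature layout.

The plasmid serves as a negative control in immunoprecipitations of DDK/FLAG-tagged proteins, supplying an irrelevant tagged bait, and as a fluorescent indicator of transfection efficiency.
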