Addgene plasmid #137764: GFP-DDK
Purpose: Control plasmid for immunoprecipitation of DDK/FLAG-tagged proteins. Also a good control for transfection efficiency.
Depositing lab: Carol Mercer. Depositing organization: University of Cincinnati. Publication: Mass spectrometry proteomics reveals a function for mammalian CALCOCO1 in MTOR-regulated selective autophagy. Stefely JA, Zhang Y, Freiberger EC, Kwiecien NW, Thomas HE, Davis AM, Lowry ND, Vincent CE, Shishkova E, Clark NA, Medvedovic M, Coon JJ, Pagliarini DJ, Mercer CA. Autophagy. 2020 Jan 23. doi: 10.1080/15548627.2020.1719746. PubMed 31971854.
Backbone
  Vector backbone: pRK5
  Vector type: Mammalian Expression
Growth in bacteria
  Bacterial resistance: Ampicillin, 100 μg/mL
  Growth temperature: 37°C
  Growth strain: DH5alpha
  Copy number: High Copy
Gene/Insert
  Gene/Insert name: GFP
  Species: Other
  Promoter: CMV
  Tag / fusion protein: DDK (C terminal on insert)
  Cloning method: Restriction Enzyme; 5′ cloning site NotI (unknown if destroyed); 3′ cloning site XbaI (unknown if destroyed)
Terms and licenses: Academic/Nonprofit Terms; Industry Terms: Not Available to Industry
How to cite: GFP-DDK was a gift from Carol Mercer (Addgene plasmid # 137764 ; http://n2t.net/addgene:137764 ; RRID:Addgene_137764)
